Addgene plasmid #143509: TFORF1504
Purpose: Lentiviral vector for overexpressing transcription factor ORFs with unique 24-bp barcodes. Barcodes facilitate identification of transcription factors in pooled screens.
Depositing lab: Feng Zhang. Depositing organization: Broad Institute. Publication: A transcription factor atlas of directed differentiation. Joung J, Ma S, Tay T, Geiger-Schuller KR, Kirchgatterer PC, Verdine VK, Guo B, Arias-Garcia MA, Allen WE, Singh A, Kuksenko O, Abudayyeh OO, Gootenberg JS, Fu Z, Macrae RK, Buenrostro JD, Regev A, Zhang F. Cell. 2023 Jan 5;186(1):209-229.e26. doi: 10.1016/j.cell.2022.11.026. PubMed 36608654.
Backbone
  Vector backbone: pLX_TRC317
  Backbone manufacturer: Broad Institute Genetic Perturbation Platform
  Backbone size w/o insert (bp): 8264
  Vector type: Mammalian Expression, Lentiviral
  Selectable markers: Puromycin
Growth in bacteria
  Bacterial resistance: Ampicillin, 100 μg/mL
  Growth temperature: 37°C
  Growth strain: NEB Stable
  Copy number: High Copy
Gene/Insert
  Gene/Insert name: GABPB1
  Species: H. sapiens (human)
  Insert size (bp): 1184
  Entrez Gene: GABPB1 (a.k.a. BABPB2, E4TF1, E4TF1-47, E4TF1-53, E4TF1B, GABPB, GABPB-1, GABPB2, NRF2B1, NRF2B2)
  Promoter: EF1a
  Cloning method: Unknown
  Sequencing primers: 5′ GGGTGGAGACTGAAGTTAGGCCAG; 3′ CACATAGCGTAAAAGGAGCAACATAG
Terms and licenses: Academic/Nonprofit Terms; Industry Terms: Not Available to Industry
Depositor comments: NM_002041,ENST00000429662 . The transcription factor ORF portion of this plasmid was synthesized by Genewiz. Please test multiple small colonies in case of plasmid recombination. To make this collection available in a timely manner, a portion of this collection was not fully sequenced by Addgene. If an Addgene verified full plasmid sequence is not available, please contact us prior to placing an order to request the full sequence.
How to cite: TFORF1504 was a gift from Feng Zhang (Addgene plasmid # 143509 ; http://n2t.net/addgene:143509 ; RRID:Addgene_143509)
