[The description below was written by a language model from this plasmid's Addgene catalogue record and pLannotate feature annotations shown in this document.]
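Description:
TFORF1504 is a third-generation, self-inactivating lentiviral expression plasmid built on the pLX_TRC317 backbone and carrying the human transcription factor gene GABPB1 (GA-binding protein beta subunit 1). It belongs to a barcoded transcription factor ORF collection in which each construct pairs one ORF with a unique 24-bp barcode, so that the factor delivered to a cell can be identified by sequencing in pooled overexpression screens, such as those probing directed differentiation. In bacteria the plasmid replicates from a high-copy ColE1/pUC-type origin and is selected with ampicillin through the bla gene. An f1 origin and remnants of lac and T7/T3 cloning-vector sequence are also present. The record warns that the plasmid can recombine, as is common for LTR-containing vectors.

The viral genome is transcribed from an RSV promoter fused to a truncated HIV-1 5' LTR, followed by the Ψ packaging signal with a partial gag sequence, the Rev response element for Rev-dependent nuclear export, and a cPPT/CTS. It ends in a ΔU3 3' LTR that inactivates LTR promoter activity after integration, with an SV40 polyadenylation signal downstream. Inside this unit are two cassettes. An SV40 early promoter drives puromycin N-acetyltransferase for selecting transduced mammalian cells, and the constitutive EF-1α promoter drives the synthesized GABPB1 ORF. A WPRE downstream of the ORF enhances transcript stability and expression. The annotation matches about 1,050 bp of the insert to GABPB1, whereas the catalogued insert is 1,184 bp. The barcode is not annotated as a feature, so its position cannot be determined from the table. A short U6 promoter fragment lies between the ORF and the WPRE, with no function stated in the record.
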