Features (pLannotate 1.2.2; 31 found; start..end, strand, type, name):
      5..231     +  promoter       RSV promoter: Rous sarcoma virus enhancer/promoter
    232..412     +  LTR            5' LTR (truncated): truncated 5' long terminal repeat (LTR) from HIV-1
    459..584     +  misc_feature   HIV-1 Ψ: packaging signal of human immunodeficiency virus type 1
    568..931     +  CDS            HIV-1 gag (fragment): gag protein from human immunodeficiency virus 1; gag
   1077..1310    +  misc_feature   RRE: The Rev response element (RRE) of HIV-1 allows for Rev-dependent mRNA export from the nucleus to the cytoplasm.
   1687..1713    +  CDS            Rev (fragment): human immunodeficiency virus 1 (HIV-1) Rev protein; rev; enhances nuclear export of unspliced and incompletely spliced viral mRNAs
   1720..1743    +  promoter       SV40 promoter (fragment): SV40 early promoter
   1744..1815    +  promoter       SV40 promoter (fragment): SV40 enhancer and early promoter
   1839..1974    +  rep_origin     SV40 ori: SV40 origin of replication
   2020..2616    +  CDS            PuroR (fragment): puromycin N-acetyltransferase; pac from Streptomyces; confers resistance to puromycin
   2665..2782    +  misc_feature   cPPT/CTS: central polypurine tract and central termination sequence of HIV-1
   2847..2913    +  CDS            small t antigen (fragment): SV40 (simian virus 40) small t antigen
   2920..4098    +  promoter       EF-1α promoter: strong constitutive promoter for human elongation factor EF-1α
   4115..5164    +  CDS            GABPB1 (fragment): GABP1_HUMAN - Also known as E4TF1B From Homo sapiens (Human).
   5210..5263    +  promoter       U6 promoter (fragment): RNA polymerase III promoter for human U6 snRNA
   5305..5893    +  misc_feature   WPRE: woodchuck hepatitis virus posttranscriptional regulatory element
   5944..5963    +  misc_feature   cPPT/CTS (fragment): central polypurine tract and central termination sequence of HIV-1
   5965..6198    +  LTR            3' LTR (ΔU3): self-inactivating 3' long terminal repeat (LTR) from HIV-1
   6276..6397    +  polyA_signal   SV40 poly(A) signal: SV40 polyadenylation signal
   6437..6572    +  rep_origin     SV40 ori: SV40 origin of replication
   6593..6611    -  promoter       T7 promoter: promoter for bacteriophage T7 RNA polymerase
   6619..6774    +  CDS            lacZα (fragment): LacZα fragment of β-galactosidase; lacZ fragment
   6779..7207    +  rep_origin     f1 ori (sequence partly withheld): f1 bacteriophage origin of replication; arrow indicates direction of (+) strand synthesis
   7260..7364    +  promoter       AmpR promoter: bla
   7365..8225    +  CDS            AmpR: β-lactamase; bla; confers resistance to ampicillin, carbenicillin, and related antibiotics
   8396..8984    +  rep_origin     ori: high-copy-number ColE1/pMB1/pBR322/pUC origin of replication
   9167..9259    +  CDS            lacI (fragment): lac repressor; lacI; The lac repressor binds to the lac operator to inhibit transcription in E. coli. This inhibition can be relieved by adding lactose or isopropyl-β-D-thiogalactopyranoside (IPTG).
   9272..9293    +  protein_bind   CAP binding site: CAP binding activates transcription in the presence of cAMP. E. coli catabolite activator protein
   9308..9338    +  promoter       lac promoter: promoter for the E. coli lac operon
   9346..9362    +  protein_bind   lac operator: The lac repressor binds to the lac operator to inhibit transcription in E. coli. This inhibition can be relieved by adding lactose or isopropyl-β-D-thiogalactopyranoside (IPTG). lac repressor encoded by lacI
   9407..9425    +  promoter       T3 promoter: promoter for bacteriophage T3 RNA polymerase
>Addgene plasmid #143509 | TFORF1504 | addgene full sequence | sequence record 400388 | Addgene NGS Result
TTAATGTAGTCTTATGCAATACTCTTGTAGTCTTGCAACATGGTAACGATGAGTTAGCAACATGCCTTAC
AAGGAGAGAAAAAGCACCGTGCATGCCGATTGGTGGAAGTAAGGTGGTACGATCGTGCCTTATTAGGAAG
GCAACAGACGGGTCTGACATGGATTGGACGAACCACTGAATTGCCGCATTGCAGAGATATTGTATTTAAG
TGCCTAGCTCGATACATAAACGGGTCTCTCTGGTTAGACCAGATCTGAGCCTGGGAGCTCTCTGGCTAAC
TAGGGAACCCACTGCTTAAGCCTCAATAAAGCTTGCCTTGAGTGCTTCAAGTAGTGTGTGCCCGTCTGTT
GTGTGACTCTGGTAACTAGAGATCCCTCAGACCCTTTTAGTCAGTGTGGAAAATCTCTAGCAGTGGCGCC
CGAACAGGGACTTGAAAGCGAAAGGGAAACCAGAGGAGCTCTCTCGACGCAGGACTCGGCTTGCTGAAGC
GCGCACGGCAAGAGGCGAGGGGCGGCGACTGGTGAGTACGCCAAAAATTTTGACTAGCGGAGGCTAGAAG
GAGAGAGATGGGTGCGAGAGCGTCAGTATTAAGCGGGGGAGAATTAGATCGCGATGGGAAAAAATTCGGT
TAAGGCCAGGGGGAAAGAAAAAATATAAATTAAAACATATAGTATGGGCAAGCAGGGAGCTAGAACGATT
CGCAGTTAATCCTGGCCTGTTAGAAACATCAGAAGGCTGTAGACAAATACTGGGACAGCTACAACCATCC
CTTCAGACAGGATCAGAAGAACTTAGATCATTATATAATACAGTAGCAACCCTCTATTGTGTGCATCAAA
GGATAGAGATAAAAGACACCAAGGAAGCTTTAGACAAGATAGAGGAAGAGCAAAACAAAAGTAAGACCAC
CGCACAGCAAGCGGCCGCTGATCTTCAGACCTGGAGGAGGAGATATGAGGGACAATTGGAGAAGTGAATT
ATATAAATATAAAGTAGTAAAAATTGAACCATTAGGAGTAGCACCCACCAAGGCAAAGAGAAGAGTGGTG
CAGAGAGAAAAAAGAGCAGTGGGAATAGGAGCTTTGTTCCTTGGGTTCTTGGGAGCAGCAGGAAGCACTA
TGGGCGCAGCGTCAATGACGCTGACGGTACAGGCCAGACAATTATTGTCTGGTATAGTGCAGCAGCAGAA
CAATTTGCTGAGGGCTATTGAGGCGCAACAGCATCTGTTGCAACTCACAGTCTGGGGCATCAAGCAGCTC
CAGGCAAGAATCCTGGCTGTGGAAAGATACCTAAAGGATCAACAGCTCCTGGGGATTTGGGGTTGCTCTG
GAAAACTCATTTGCACCACTGCTGTGCCTTGGAATGCTAGTTGGAGTAATAAATCTCTGGAACAGATTTG
GAATCACACGACCTGGATGGAGTGGGACAGAGAAATTAACAATTACACAAGCTTAATACACTCCTTAATT
GAAGAATCGCAAAACCAGCAAGAAAAGAATGAACAAGAATTATTGGAATTAGATAAATGGGCAAGTTTGT
GGAATTGGTTTAACATAACAAATTGGCTGTGGTATATAAAATTATTCATAATGATAGTAGGAGGCTTGGT
AGGTTTAAGAATAGTTTTTGCTGTACTTTCTATAGTGAATAGAGTTAGGCAGGGATATTCACCATTATCG
TTTCAGACCCACCTCCCAACCCCGAGGGGACCCATGCATTGCATCTCAATTAGTCAGCAACCAGGTGTGG
AAAGTCCCCAGGCTCCCCAGCAGGCAGAAGTATGCAAAGCATGCGTCTCAATTAGTCAGCAACCATAGTC
CCGCCCCTAACTCCGCCCATCCCGCCCCTAACTCCGCCCAGTTCCGCCCATTCTCCGCCCCATGGCTGAC
TAATTTTTTTTATTTATGCAGAGGCCGAGGCCGCCTCGGCCTCTGAGCTATTCCAGAAGTAGTGAGGAGG
CTTTTTTGGAGGCCTAGGCTTTTGCAAAAAGCTTTCTAGAGGTACCACCGGAGCTTACCATGACCGAGTA
CAAGCCCACGGTGCGCCTCGCCACCCGCGACGACGTCCCCAGGGCCGTACGCACCCTCGCCGCCGCGTTC
GCCGACTACCCCGCCACGCGCCACACCGTCGATCCGGACCGCCACATCGAGCGGGTCACCGAGCTGCAAG
AACTCTTCCTCACGCGCGTCGGGCTCGACATCGGCAAGGTGTGGGTCGCGGACGACGGCGCCGCCGTGGC
GGTCTGGACCACGCCGGAGAGCGTCGAAGCGGGGGCGGTGTTCGCCGAGATCGGCCCGCGCATGGCCGAG
TTGAGCGGTTCCCGGCTGGCCGCGCAGCAACAGATGGAAGGCCTCCTGGCGCCGCACCGGCCCAAGGAGC
CCGCGTGGTTCCTGGCCACCGTCGGCGTCTCGCCCGACCACCAGGGCAAGGGTCTGGGCAGCGCCGTCGT
GCTCCCCGGAGTGGAGGCGGCCGAGCGCGCCGGGGTGCCCGCCTTCCTGGAGACCTCCGCGCCCCGCAAC
CTCCCCTTCTACGAGCGGCTCGGCTTCACCGTCACCGCCGACGTCGAGGTGCCCGAAGGACCGCGCACCT
GGTGCATGACCCGCAAGCCCGGTGCCAGTTAACGAATTCTAGATCTTGAGACAAATGGCAGTATTCATCC
ACAATTTTAAAAGAAAAGGGGGGATTGGGGGGTACAGTGCAGGGGAAAGAATAGTAGACATAATAGCAAC
AGACATACAAACTAAAGAATTACAAAAACAAATTACAAAAATTCAAAATTTTCGGGTTTATTACAGGGAC
AGCAGAGATCCACTTTGGCGCCGGCTCGAGGCCTGCAGGTGCAAAGATGGATAAAGTTTTAAACAGAGAG
GAATCTTTGCAGCTAATGGACCTTCTAGGTCTTGAAAGGAGTGGGAATTGGCTCCGGTGCCCGTCAGTGG
GCAGAGCGCACATCGCCCACAGTCCCCGAGAAGTTGGGGGGAGGGGTCGGCAATTGAACCGGTGCCTAGA
GAAGGTGGCGCGGGGTAAACTGGGAAAGTGATGTCGTGTACTGGCTCCGCCTTTTTCCCGAGGGTGGGGG
AGAACCGTATATAAGTGCAGTAGTCGCCGTGAACGTTCTTTTTCGCAACGGGTTTGCCGCCAGAACACAG
GTAAGTGCCGTGTGTGGTTCCCGCGGGCCTGGCCTCTTTACGGGTTATGGCCCTTGCGTGCCTTGAATTA
CTTCCACCTGGCTGCAGTACGTGATTCTTGATCCCGAGCTTCGGGTTGGAAGTGGGTGGGAGAGTTCGAG
GCCTTGCGCTTAAGGAGCCCCTTCGCCTCGTGCTTGAGTTGAGGCCTGGCCTGGGCGCTGGGGCCGCCGC
GTGCGAATCTGGTGGCACCTTCGCGCCTGTCTCGCTGCTTTCGATAAGTCTCTAGCCATTTAAAATTTTT
GATGACCTGCTGCGACGCTTTTTTTCTGGCAAGATAGTCTTGTAAATGCGGGCCAAGATCTGCACACTGG
TATTTCGGTTTTTGGGGCCGCGGGCGGCGACGGGGCCCGTGCGTCCCAGCGCACATGTTCGGCGAGGCGG
GGCCTGCGAGCGCGGCCACCGAGAATCGGACGGGGGTAGTCTCAAGCTGGCCGGCCTGCTCTGGTGCCTG
GCCTCGCGCCGCCGTGTATCGCCCCGCCCTGGGCGGCAAGGCTGGCCCGGTCGGCACCAGTTGCGTGAGC
GGAAAGATGGCCGCTTCCCGGCCCTGCTGCAGGGAGCTCAAAATGGAGGACGCGGCGCTCGGGAGAGCGG
GCGGGTGAGTCACCCACACAAAGGAAAAGGGCCTTTCCGTCCTCAGCCGTCGCTTCATGTGACTCCACGG
AGTACCGGGCGCCGTCCAGGCACCTCGATTAGTTCTCGAGCTTTTGGAGTACGTCGTCTTTAGGTTGGGG
GGAGGGGTTTTATGCGATGGAGTTTCCCCACACTGAGTGGGTGGAGACTGAAGTTAGGCCAGCTTGGCAC
TTGATGTAATTCTCCTTGGAATTTGCCCTTTTTGAGTTTGGATCTTGGTTCATTCTCAAGCCTCAGACAG
TGGTTCAAAGTTTTTTTCTTCCATTTCAGGTGTCGTGAGGCTAGCACCGCCACCATGTCCCTGGTAGATT
TGGGAAAGAAGCTTTTAGAAGCGGCACGAGCAGGTCAAGATGATGAAGTTCGTATTTTGATGGCAAATGG
AGCTCCCTTTACTACAGACTGGCTGGGAACTTCTCCACTTCATCTAGCAGCACAGTATGGTCATTATTCC
ACCACAGAGGTACTGCTGCGAGCTGGTGTGAGCAGAGATGCCAGAACCAAAGTGGACCGAACACCATTAC
ATATGGCAGCTTCTGAGGGCCATGCCAGCATAGTAGAGGTTTTACTTAAGCATGGTGCTGATGTCAATGC
AAAGGACATGTTAAAGATGACAGCTCTCCATTGGGCCACAGAACACAATCATCAAGAGGTGGTGGAACTT
TTAATCAAATATGGTGCTGATGTACACACGCAAAGTAAATTTTGTAAAACTGCATTTGATATTTCAATAG
ACAATGGAAATGAAGATTTAGCAGAGATATTACAGATTGCTATGCAGAACCAAATCAACACAAACCCAGA
GAGTCCTGACACTGTGACAATACATGCTGCAACACCACAGTTTATCATTGGACCTGGAGGGGTGGTGAAC
CTAACAGGTCTGGTATCTTCAGAAAATTCATCCAAGGCAACAGATGAAACGGGTGTATCTGCTGTTCAGT
TTGGAAACTCTTCTACATCAGTATTAGCTACATTAGCTGCCTTAGCTGAAGCATCTGCTCCATTGTCCAA
TTCTTCAGAAACTCCAGTAGTGGCCACAGAAGAAGTAGTTACTGCAGAATCTGTGGATGGTGCCATTCAG
CAAGTAGTTAGTTCAGGGGGTCAGCAAGTCATCACAATAGTTACAGATGGAATTCAGCTTGGAAATTTGC
ACTCTATTCCAACCAGTGGAATTGGTCAGCCCATCATTGTGACCATGCCAGATGGACAACAAGTATTAAC
AGTACCAGCAACAGACATTGCTGAAGAAACTGTTATAAGTGAAGAACCACCAGCTAAGAGACAATGTATC
GAAATAATTGAAAACCGGGTGGAATCTGCAGAAATAGAAGTAAGGAGTCTTTTACCCGGTGTGCTTTGCC
GCAGTCATCCAAAATAGTAATGAACTAGTCCGTAACTTGAAAGTATTTCGATTTCTTGGCTTTATATATC
TTGTGGAAAGGACGAACTACCGCCGATGACGTACGCAGAACGCGTTAAGTCGACAATCAACCTCTGGATT
ACAAAATTTGTGAAAGATTGACTGGTATTCTTAACTATGTTGCTCCTTTTACGCTATGTGGATACGCTGC
TTTAATGCCTTTGTATCATGCTATTGCTTCCCGTATGGCTTTCATTTTCTCCTCCTTGTATAAATCCTGG
TTGCTGTCTCTTTATGAGGAGTTGTGGCCCGTTGTCAGGCAACGTGGCGTGGTGTGCACTGTGTTTGCTG
ACGCAACCCCCACTGGTTGGGGCATTGCCACCACCTGTCAGCTCCTTTCCGGGACTTTCGCTTTCCCCCT
CCCTATTGCCACGGCGGAACTCATCGCCGCCTGCCTTGCCCGCTGCTGGACAGGGGCTCGGCTGTTGGGC
ACTGACAATTCCGTGGTGTTGTCGGGGAAATCATCGTCCTTTCCTTGGCTGCTCGCCTGTGTTGCCACCT
GGATTCTGCGCGGGACGTCCTTCTGCTACGTCCCTTCGGCCCTCAATCCAGCGGACCTTCCTTCCCGCGG
CCTGCTGCCGGCTCTGCGGCCTCTTCCGCGTCTTCGCCTTCGCCCTCAGACGAGTCGGATCTCCCTTTGG
GCCGCCTCCCCGCGTCGACTTTAAGACCAATGACTTACAAGGCAGCTGTAGATCTTAGCCACTTTTTAAA
AGAAAAGGGGGGACTGGAAGGGCTAATTCACTCCCAACGAAGACAAGATCTGCTTTTTGCTTGTACTGGG
TCTCTCTGGTTAGACCAGATCTGAGCCTGGGAGCTCTCTGGCTAACTAGGGAACCCACTGCTTAAGCCTC
AATAAAGCTTGCCTTGAGTGCTTCAAGTAGTGTGTGCCCGTCTGTTGTGTGACTCTGGTAACTAGAGATC
CCTCAGACCCTTTTAGTCAGTGTGGAAAATCTCTAGCAGTACGTATAGTAGTTCATGTCATCTTATTATT
CAGTATTTATAACTTGCAAAGAAATGAATATCAGAGAGTGAGAGGAACTTGTTTATTGCAGCTTATAATG
GTTACAAATAAAGCAATAGCATCACAAATTTCACAAATAAAGCATTTTTTTCACTGCATTCTAGTTGTGG
TTTGTCCAAACTCATCAATGTATCTTATCATGTCTGGCTCTAGCTATCCCGCCCCTAACTCCGCCCATCC
CGCCCCTAACTCCGCCCAGTTCCGCCCATTCTCCGCCCCATGGCTGACTAATTTTTTTTATTTATGCAGA
GGCCGAGGCCGCCTCGGCCTCTGAGCTATTCCAGAAGTAGTGAGGAGGCTTTTTTGGAGGCCTAGGGACG
TACCCAATTCGCCCTATAGTGAGTCGTATTACGCGCGCTCACTGGCCGTCGTTTTACAACGTCGTGACTG
GGAAAACCCTGGCGTTACCCAACTTAATCGCCTTGCAGCACATCCCCCTTTCGCCAGCTGGCGTAATAGC
GAAGAGGCCCGCACCGATCGCCCTTCCCAACAGTTGCGCAGCCTGAATGGCGAATGGG
[124 nt withheld, positions 6779-6902]
C
[91 nt withheld, positions 6904-6994]
A
[49 nt withheld, positions 6996-7044]
CCTTTGACGTTGGAGTCCACGTTCTTT
[37 nt withheld, positions 7072-7108]
ACCCTATCTCGGTCTATTCTTTTGATTTATAAGGGATTTTGCCGATTTCGGCCTATTGGTTAAAAAATGA
GCTGATTTAACAAAAATTTAACGCGAATTTTAACAAAATATTAACGCTTACAATTTAGGTGGCACTTTTC
GGGGAAATGTGCGCGGAACCCCTATTTGTTTATTTTTCTAAATACATTCAAATATGTATCCGCTCATGAG
ACAATAACCCTGATAAATGCTTCAATAATATTGAAAAAGGAAGAGTATGAGTATTCAACATTTCCGTGTC
GCCCTTATTCCCTTTTTTGCGGCATTTTGCCTTCCTGTTTTTGCTCACCCAGAAACGCTGGTGAAAGTAA
AAGATGCTGAAGATCAGTTGGGTGCACGAGTGGGTTACATCGAACTGGATCTCAACAGCGGTAAGATCCT
TGAGAGTTTTCGCCCCGAAGAACGTTTTCCAATGATGAGCACTTTTAAAGTTCTGCTATGTGGCGCGGTA
TTATCCCGTATTGACGCCGGGCAAGAGCAACTCGGTCGCCGCATACACTATTCTCAGAATGACTTGGTTG
AGTACTCACCAGTCACAGAAAAGCATCTTACGGATGGCATGACAGTAAGAGAATTATGCAGTGCTGCCAT
AACCATGAGTGATAACACTGCGGCCAACTTACTTCTGACAACGATCGGAGGACCGAAGGAGCTAACCGCT
TTTTTGCACAACATGGGGGATCATGTAACTCGCCTTGATCGTTGGGAACCGGAGCTGAATGAAGCCATAC
CAAACGACGAGCGTGACACCACGATGCCTGTAGCAATGGCAACAACGTTGCGCAAACTATTAACTGGCGA
ACTACTTACTCTAGCTTCCCGGCAACAATTAATAGACTGGATGGAGGCGGATAAAGTTGCAGGACCACTT
CTGCGCTCGGCCCTTCCGGCTGGCTGGTTTATTGCTGATAAATCTGGAGCCGGTGAGCGTGGGTCTCGCG
GTATCATTGCAGCACTGGGGCCAGATGGTAAGCCCTCCCGTATCGTAGTTATCTACACGACGGGGAGTCA
GGCAACTATGGATGAACGAAATAGACAGATCGCTGAGATAGGTGCCTCACTGATTAAGCATTGGTAACTG
TCAGACCAAGTTTACTCATATATACTTTAGATTGATTTAAAACTTCATTTTTAATTTAAAAGGATCTAGG
TGAAGATCCTTTTTGATAATCTCATGACCAAAATCCCTTAACGTGAGTTTTCGTTCCACTGAGCGTCAGA
CCCCGTAGAAAAGATCAAAGGATCTTCTTGAGATCCTTTTTTTCTGCGCGTAATCTGCTGCTTGCAAACA
AAAAAACCACCGCTACCAGCGGTGGTTTGTTTGCCGGATCAAGAGCTACCAACTCTTTTTCCGAAGGTAA
CTGGCTTCAGCAGAGCGCAGATACCAAATACTGTTCTTCTAGTGTAGCCGTAGTTAGGCCACCACTTCAA
GAACTCTGTAGCACCGCCTACATACCTCGCTCTGCTAATCCTGTTACCAGTGGCTGCTGCCAGTGGCGAT
AAGTCGTGTCTTACCGGGTTGGACTCAAGACGATAGTTACCGGATAAGGCGCAGCGGTCGGGCTGAACGG
GGGGTTCGTGCACACAGCCCAGCTTGGAGCGAACGACCTACACCGAACTGAGATACCTACAGCGTGAGCT
ATGAGAAAGCGCCACGCTTCCCGAAGGGAGAAAGGCGGACAGGTATCCGGTAAGCGGCAGGGTCGGAACA
GGAGAGCGCACGAGGGAGCTTCCAGGGGGAAACGCCTGGTATCTTTATAGTCCTGTCGGGTTTCGCCACC
TCTGACTTGAGCGTCGATTTTTGTGATGCTCGTCAGGGGGGCGGAGCCTATGGAAAAACGCCAGCAACGC
GGCCTTTTTACGGTTCCTGGCCTTTTGCTGGCCTTTTGCTCACATGTTCTTTCCTGCGTTATCCCCTGAT
TCTGTGGATAACCGTATTACCGCCTTTGAGTGAGCTGATACCGCTCGCCGCAGCCGAACGACCGAGCGCA
GCGAGTCAGTGAGCGAGGAAGCGGAAGAGCGCCCAATACGCAAACCGCCTCTCCCCGCGCGTTGGCCGAT
TCATTAATGCAGCTGGCACGACAGGTTTCCCGACTGGAAAGCGGGCAGTGAGCGCAACGCAATTAATGTG
AGTTAGCTCACTCATTAGGCACCCCAGGCTTTACACTTTATGCTTCCGGCTCGTATGTTGTGTGGAATTG
TGAGCGGATAACAATTTCACACAGGAAACAGCTATGACCATGATTACGCCAAGCGCGCAATTAACCCTCA
CTAAAGGGAACAAAAGCTGGAGCTGCAAGC
