>Addgene plasmid #143509 | TFORF1504 | depositor partial sequence | sequence record 282657 | Insert
ACCGCCACCATGTCCCTGGTAGATTTGGGAAAGAAGCTTTTAGAAGCGGCACGAGCAGGTCAAGATGATG
AAGTTCGTATTTTGATGGCAAATGGAGCTCCCTTTACTACAGACTGGCTGGGAACTTCTCCACTTCATCT
AGCAGCACAGTATGGTCATTATTCCACCACAGAGGTACTGCTGCGAGCTGGTGTGAGCAGAGATGCCAGA
ACCAAAGTGGACCGAACACCATTACATATGGCAGCTTCTGAGGGCCATGCCAGCATAGTAGAGGTTTTAC
TTAAGCATGGTGCTGATGTCAATGCAAAGGACATGTTAAAGATGACAGCTCTCCATTGGGCCACAGAACA
CAATCATCAAGAGGTGGTGGAACTTTTAATCAAATATGGTGCTGATGTACACACGCAAAGTAAATTTTGT
AAAACTGCATTTGATATTTCAATAGACAATGGAAATGAAGATTTAGCAGAGATATTACAGATTGCTATGC
AGAACCAAATCAACACAAACCCAGAGAGTCCTGACACTGTGACAATACATGCTGCAACACCACAGTTTAT
CATTGGACCTGGAGGGGTGGTGAACCTAACAGGTCTGGTATCTTCAGAAAATTCATCCAAGGCAACAGAT
GAAACGGGTGTATCTGCTGTTCAGTTTGGAAACTCTTCTACATCAGTATTAGCTACATTAGCTGCCTTAG
CTGAAGCATCTGCTCCATTGTCCAATTCTTCAGAAACTCCAGTAGTGGCCACAGAAGAAGTAGTTACTGC
AGAATCTGTGGATGGTGCCATTCAGCAAGTAGTTAGTTCAGGGGGTCAGCAAGTCATCACAATAGTTACA
GATGGAATTCAGCTTGGAAATTTGCACTCTATTCCAACCAGTGGAATTGGTCAGCCCATCATTGTGACCA
TGCCAGATGGACAACAAGTATTAACAGTACCAGCAACAGACATTGCTGAAGAAACTGTTATAAGTGAAGA
ACCACCAGCTAAGAGACAATGTATCGAAATAATTGAAAACCGGGTGGAATCTGCAGAAATAGAAGTAAGG
AGTCTTTTACCCGGTGTGCTTTGCCGCAGTCATCCAAAATAGTAATGAACTAGTCCGTAACTTGAAAGTA
TTTCGATTTCTTGGCTTTATATATCTTGTGGAAAGGACGAACTACCGCCGATGACGTACGCAGA
