>Addgene plasmid #143509 | TFORF1504 | depositor partial sequence | sequence record 282658 | Barcode
ACTACCGCCGATGACGTACGCAGA
